Addgene plasmid #65201: pYTK094
Purpose: Encodes HO 5' Homology as a Type 8b part to be used in the Dueber YTK system
Depositing lab: John Dueber. Depositing organization: University of California, Berkeley. Publication: A Highly Characterized Yeast Toolkit for Modular, Multipart Assembly. Lee ME, DeLoache WC, Cervantes B, Dueber JE. ACS Synth Biol. 2015 Apr 14. 10.1021/sb500366v PubMed 25871405.
Backbone
  Vector backbone: pYTK001
  Vector type: Bacterial Expression
Growth in bacteria
  Bacterial resistance: Chloramphenicol, 25 μg/mL
  Growth temperature: 37°C
  Growth strain: DH10B
  Copy number: High Copy
Gene/Insert
  Gene/Insert name: HO 5' Homology
  Species: S. cerevisiae (budding yeast)
  Cloning method: Restriction Enzyme; 5′ cloning site BsmBI (destroyed during cloning); 3′ cloning site BsmBI (destroyed during cloning)
Terms and licenses: Academic/Nonprofit Terms; Industry Terms: Not Available to Industry
Depositor comments: Combination of part Types 7, 8a, and 8b are used for Yeast Chromosomal Integration in the Dueber YTK. For more information, please visit the supplemental information in PMID:25871405.
How to cite: pYTK094 was a gift from John Dueber (Addgene plasmid # 65201 ; http://n2t.net/addgene:65201 ; RRID:Addgene_65201)
