[The description below was written by a language model from this plasmid's Addgene catalogue record and pLannotate feature annotations shown in this document.]
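Description:
pYTK094 is a small (about 2.2 kb) part-storage plasmid from the Yeast Toolkit (YTK) modular cloning system, built on the pYTK001 part entry backbone. It is catalogued as a bacterial vector, but it is not meant to express anything. Its role is to hold a single standardized DNA part in E. coli until that part is drawn into a multipart assembly. Propagation relies on a high-copy ColE1/pUC-type origin. Selection uses chloramphenicol resistance from the cat gene, which is driven by its native promoter and followed by a minimal lambda t0 terminator. These are the only elements picked up by the automated annotation.

The payload is the HO 5' homology sequence from Saccharomyces cerevisiae, stored as a Type 8b part. It was inserted through BsmBI sites that were destroyed during cloning. The feature table does not annotate the insert itself. It presumably lies in the unannotated region upstream of the terminator, roughly the first 550 nt of the record, although its exact boundaries are not stated.

According to the depositor's comments, part Types 7, 8a and 8b are combined for yeast chromosomal integration. In that arrangement, this part would supply one of the two homology arms that direct an assembled cassette into the HO locus by homologous recombination, a site commonly used for stable genomic insertion. The identities of the matching Type 7 and 8a parts are not given in the record. pYTK094 is therefore a building block for integrative yeast vectors rather than a standalone functional construct.
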