Features (pLannotate 1.2.2; 4 found; start..end, strand, type, name):
    551..585     -  terminator     lambda t0 terminator: minimal transcription terminator from phage lambda (Scholtissek and Grosse, 1987)
    659..1315    -  CDS            cat: CAT_ECOLX - Experimental evidence at protein level: Swiss-Prot protein existence level 1. This enzyme is an effector of chloramphenicol resistance in bacteria. From Escherichia coli. This protein is used as a marker in many commonly used cloning vectors, such as pACYC184.
   1316..1413    -  promoter       cat promoter: promoter of the E. coli cat gene encoding chloramphenicol acetyltransferase
   1497..2085    +  rep_origin     ori: high-copy-number ColE1/pMB1/pBR322/pUC origin of replication
>Addgene plasmid #65201 | pYTK094 | depositor full sequence | sequence record 110254 | Full Sequence
TCGGTCTCACAATTCTAATTGTATCGAGATCACTTTTCGTGATCCGCTAATCAGCGACGGTCACATTAGG
TTTGCCAAGTCAGGGTATGAACCATACGATCAGTTTTCGTGAACCTGGTACGTATATTGTGGCGTTTGTG
TATATTTTCATTCTTTGACAACAATCAATACCAACCTCAAATAGGAAAAGTAATAAGTTTGGCGTTACAC
CCCAAAAGACGCCAAACGGATCGAACTTACTCAATAGCAATTAGCGAGACAAAACCTACGTTAAGACCTG
TAACCGATTTATCAAAGCACTCTGCGGTTCTTTCTTGGGAATATTACCTGGACATTTTGTGCCCTCAAGA
AACGAGGCTCTACGAGCCTGTTGGAGCCCCTCAGACATTAGCCGCCACGAATCAAACTTTTTACGCGATT
CGGCCCAAATCAGTTTCTCACAGATCATTCGTAGAGTGAAAAAGCACATCGATTATTTGATACCCCTTTG
GGTTAATTACTGTTGAGGTCTTTGCCGTAAGTTCCATCGCTGTCCCTTGAGACCAGACCAATAAAAAACG
CCCGGCGGCAACCGAGCGTTCTGAACAAATCCAGATGGAGTTCTGAGGTCATTACTGGATCTATCAACAG
GAGTCCAAGCGAGCTCGATATCAAATTACGCCCCGCCCTGCCACTCATCGCAGTACTGTTGTAATTCATT
AAGCATTCTGCCGACATGGAAGCCATCACAAACGGCATGATGAACCTGAATCGCCAGCGGCATCAGCACC
TTGTCGCCTTGCGTATAATATTTGCCCATGGTGAAAACGGGGGCGAAGAAGTTGTCCATATTGGCCACGT
TTAAATCAAAACTGGTGAAACTCACCCAGGGATTGGCTGAAACGAAAAACATATTCTCAATAAACCCTTT
AGGGAAATAGGCCAGGTTTTCACCGTAACACGCCACATCTTGCGAATATATGTGTAGAAACTGCCGGAAA
TCGTCGTGGTATTCACTCCAGAGCGATGAAAACGTTTCAGTTTGCTCATGGAAAACGGTGTAACAAGGGT
GAACACTATCCCATATCACCAGCTCACCGTCTTTCATTGCCATACGAAATTCCGGATGAGCATTCATCAG
GCGGGCAAGAATGTGAATAAAGGCCGGATAAAACTTGTGCTTATTTTTCTTTACGGTCTTTAAAAAGGCC
GTAATATCCAGCTGAACGGTCTGGTTATAGGTACATTGAGCAACTGACTGAAATGCCTCAAAATGTTCTT
TACGATGCCATTGGGATATATCAACGGTGGTATATCCAGTGATTTTTTTCTCCATTTTAGCTTCCTTAGC
TCCTGAAAATCTCGATAACTCAAAAAATACGCCCGGTAGTGATCTTATTTCATTATGGTGAAAGTTGGAA
CCTCTTACGTGCCCGATCAATCATGACCAAAATCCCTTAACGTGAGTTTTCGTTCCACTGAGCGTCAGAC
CCCGTAGAAAAGATCAAAGGATCTTCTTGAGATCCTTTTTTTCTGCGCGTAATCTGCTGCTTGCAAACAA
AAAAACCACCGCTACCAGCGGTGGTTTGTTTGCCGGATCAAGAGCTACCAACTCTTTTTCCGAAGGTAAC
TGGCTTCAGCAGAGCGCAGATACCAAATACTGTTCTTCTAGTGTAGCCGTAGTTAGGCCACCACTTCAAG
AACTCTGTAGCACCGCCTACATACCTCGCTCTGCTAATCCTGTTACCAGTGGCTGCTGCCAGTGGCGATA
AGTCGTGTCTTACCGGGTTGGACTCAAGACGATAGTTACCGGATAAGGCGCAGCGGTCGGGCTGAACGGG
GGGTTCGTGCACACAGCCCAGCTTGGAGCGAACGACCTACACCGAACTGAGATACCTACAGCGTGAGCTA
TGAGAAAGCGCCACGCTTCCCGAAGGGAGAAAGGCGGACAGGTATCCGGTAAGCGGCAGGGTCGGAACAG
GAGAGCGCACGAGGGAGCTTCCAGGGGGAAACGCCTGGTATCTTTATAGTCCTGTCGGGTTTCGCCACCT
CTGACTTGAGCGTCGATTTTTGTGATGCTCGTCAGGGGGGCGGAGCCTATGGAAAAACGCCAGCAACGCG
GCCTTTTTACGGTTCCTGGCCTTTTGCTGGCCTTTTGCTCACATGTTCTTTCCTGCGTTATCCCCTGATT
CTGTGGATAACCGTAG
