>Addgene plasmid #65201 | pYTK094 | addgene partial sequence | sequence record 112267 | pRS414-R 5'-CACCTCTGACTTGAGCGTCG-3'
GGGGGCGGAGCCTATGGAAAAACGCCAGCAACGCGGCCTTTTTACGGTTCCTGGCCTTTTGCTGGCCTTT
TGCTCACATGTTCTTTCCTGCGTTATCCCCTGATTCTGTGGATAACCGTAGTCGGTCTCACAATTCTAAT
TGTATCGAGATCACTTTTCGTGATCCGCTAATCAGCGACGGTCACATTAGGTTTGCCAAGTCAGGGTATG
AACCATACGATCAGTTTTCGTGAACCTGGTACGTATATTGTGGCGTTTGTGTATATTTTCATTCTTTGAC
AACAATCAATACCAACCTCAAATAGGAAAAGTAATAAGTTTGGCGTTACACCCCAAAAGACGCCAAACGG
ATCGAACTTACTCAATAGCAATTAGCGAGACAAAACCTACGTTAAGACCTGTAACCGATTTATCAAAGCA
CTCTGCGGTTCTTTCTTGGGAATATTACCTGGACATTTTGTGCCCTCAAGAAACGAGGCTCTACGAGCCT
GTTGGAGCCCCTCAGACATTAGCCGCCACGAATCAAACTTTTTACGCGATTCGGCCCAAATCAGTTTCTC
ACAGATCATTCGTAGAGTGAAAAAGCACATCGATTATTTGATACCCCTTTGGGTTAATTACTGTTGAGGT
CTTTGCCGTAAGTTCCATCGCTGTCCCTTGAGACCAGACCAATAAAAAACGCCCGGCGGCAACCGAGCGT
TCTGAACAAATCCAGATGGAGTTCTGAGGTCATTACTGGATCTATCAACAGGAGTCCAAGCGAGCTCGAT
ATCAAATTACGCCCCGCCCTGCCACTCATCGCAGTACTGTTGTAATTCATTAAGCATTCTGCCGACATGG
AAGCCATCACAAACGGCATGATGAACCTGAATCGCCAGCGGCATCAGCACCTTGTCGCCTTGCGTATAAT
ATTTGCCCATGGTGAAAACGGGGGCGAAGAAGTTGTCCATATTGGCCACGTTTAAATCAAAACTGGTGAA
ACTCACCCAGGGATTGGCTGAAACGAAAAACATATTCTCAATAAACCCTTTAGGGAAATAGGCCAGGTTT
