>Addgene plasmid #65201 | pYTK094 | addgene partial sequence | sequence record 220951 | CAT-F 5'-GTTTGTGATGGCTTCCATGTC-3'
GTACTGCGATGAGTGGCAGGGCGGGGCGTAATTTGATATCGAGCTCGCTTGGACTCCTGTTGATAGATCC
AGTAATGACCTCAGAACTCCATCTGGATTTGTTCAGAACGCTCGGTTGCCGCCGGGCGTTTTTTATTGGT
CTGGTCTCAAGGGACAGCGATGGAACTTACGGCAAAGACCTCAACAGTAATTAACCCAAAGGGGTATCAA
ATAATCGATGTGCTTTTTCACTCTACGAATGATCTGTGAGAAACTGATTTGGGCCGAATCGCGTAAAAAG
TTTGATTCGTGGCGGCTAATGTCTGAGGGGCTCCAACAGGCTCGTAGAGCCTCGTTTCTTGAGGGCACAA
AATGTCCAGGTAATATTCCCAAGAAAGAACCGCAGAGTGCTTTGATAAATCGGTTACAGGTCTTAACGTA
GGTTTTGTCTCGCTAATTGCTATTGAGTAAGTTCGATCCGTTTGGCGTCTTTTGGGGTGTAACGCCAAAC
TTATTACTTTTCCTATTTGAGGTTGGTATTGATTGTTGTCAAAGAATGAAAATATACACAAACGCCACAA
TATACGTACCAGGTTCACGAAAACTGATCGTATGGTTCATACCCTGACTTGGCAAACCTAATGTGACCGT
CGCTGATTAGCGGATCACGAAAAGTGATCTCGATACAATTAGAATTGTGAGACCGACTACGGTTATCCAC
AGAATCAGGGGATAACGCAGGAAAGAACATGTGAGCAAAAGGCCAGCAAAAGGCCAGGAACCGTAAAAAG
GCCGCGTTGCTGGCGTTTTTCCATAGGCTCCGCCCCCCTGACGAGCATCACAAAAATCGACGCTCAAGTC
AGAGGTGGCGAAACCCGACAGGACTATAAAGATACCAGGCGTTTCCCCCTGGAAGCTCCCTCGTGCGCTC
TCCTGTTCCGACCCTGCCGCTTACCGGATACCTGTCCGCCTTTCTCCCTTCGGGAA
